>Addgene plasmid #64755 | pTW081 | depositor full sequence | sequence record 109172 | Full Sequence
TCGCGCGTTTCGGTGATGACGGTGAAAACCTCTGACACATGCAGCTCCCGGAGACGGTCACAGCTTGTCT
GTAAGCGGATGCCGGGAGCAGACAAGCCCGTCAGGGCGCGTCAGCGGGTGTTGGCGGGTGTCGGGGCTGG
CTTAACTATGCGGCATCAGAGCCATTGTACTGAGAGTGCACCATATGCGGTGTGAAATACCGCACAGATG
CGTAAGGAGAAAATACCGCATCAGGAAATTGTAAACGTTAATATTTTGTTAAAATTCGCGTTAAATTTTT
GTTAAATCAGCTCATTTTTTAACCAATAGGCCGAAATCGGCAAAATCCCTTATAAATCAAAAGAATAGAC
CGAGATAGGGT
[37 nt withheld, positions 362-398]
AAAGAACGTGGACTCCAACGTCAAAGG
[49 nt withheld, positions 426-474]
T
[91 nt withheld, positions 476-566]
G
[124 nt withheld, positions 568-691]
CGCGCCATTCGCCATTCAGGCTGCGCAACTGTTGGGAAGGGCGATCGGTGCGGGCCTCTTCGCTATTACG
CCAGCTGGCGAAAGGGGGATGTGCTGCAAGGCGATTAAGTTGGGTAACGCCAGGGTTTTCCCAGTCACGA
CGTTGTAAAACGACGGCCAGTGAATTGTAATACGACTCACTATAGGGCGAATTGGGCCCAATGCATTGGC
GCCGCGGCCGCGGTGGATCTGGTGGATCTATAACTTCGTATAATGTATGCTATACGAAGTTATCAGGTAC
CATGGCAAGCATGACTGGTGGACAGCAAATGGGTACTAGTTAACTTCTAAATAAGCGAATTTCTTATGAT
TTATGATTTTTATTATTAAATAAGTTATAAAAAAAATAAGTGTATACAAATTTTAAAGTGACTCTTAGGT
TTTAAAACGAAAATTCTTATTCTTGAGTAACTCTTTCCTGTAGGTCAGGTTGCTTTCTCAGGTATAGTAT
GAGGTCGCTCTTATTGACCACACCTCTACCGGCAGATCCGCTAGGGATAACAGGGTAAGGATCCGAGATT
GTACTGAGAGTGCACCATAATCATCGATGAATTCGAGCTCGTTTTCGACACTGGATGGCGGCGTTAGTAT
CGAATCGACAGCAGTATAGCGACCAGCATTCACATACGATTGACGCATGATATTACTTTCTGCGCACTTA
ACTTCGCATCTGGGCAGATGATGTCGAGGCGAAAAAAAATATAAATCACGCTAACATTTGATTAAAATAG
AACAACTACAATATAAAAAAACTATACAAATGACAAGTTCTTGAAAACAAGAATCTTTTTATTGTCAGTA
CTGATTATTCCTTTGCCCTCGGACGAGTGCTGGGGCGTCGGTTTCCACTATCGGCGAGTACTTCTACACA
GCCATCGGTCCAGACGGCCGCGCTTCTGCGGGCGATTTGTGTACGCCCGACAGTCCCGGCTCCGGATCGG
ACGATTGCGTCGCATCGACCCTGCGCCCAAGCTGCATCATCGAAATTGCCGTCAACCAAGCTCTGATAGA
GTTGGTCAAGACCAATGCGGAGCATATACGCCCGGAGCCGCGGCGATCCTGCAAGCTCCGGATGCCTCCG
CTCGAAGTAGCGCGTCTGCTGCTCCATACAAGCCAACCACGGCCTCCAGAAGAAGATGTTGGCGACCTCG
TATTGGGAATCCCCGAACATCGCCTCGCTCCAGTCAATGACCGCTGTTATGCGGCCATTGTCCGTCAGGA
CATTGTTGGAGCCGAAATCCGCGTGCACGAGGTGCCGGACTTCGGGGCAGTCCTCGGCCCAAAGCATCAG
CTCATCGAGAGCCTGCGCGACGGACGCACTGACGGTGTCGTCCATCACAGTTTGCCAGTGATACACATGG
GGATCAGCAATCGCGCATATGAAATCACGCCATGTAGTGTATTGACCGATTCCTTGCGGTCCGAATGGGC
CGAACCCGCTCGTCTGGCTAAGATCGGCCGCAGCGATCGCATCCATGGCCTCCGCGACCGGCTGCAGAAC
AGCGGGCAGTTCGGTTTCAGGCAGGTCTTGCAACGTGACACCCTGTGCACGGCGGGAGATGCAATAGGTC
AGGCTCTCGCTGAATTCCCCAATGTCAAGCACTTCCGGAATCGGGAGCGCGGCCGATGCAAAGTGCCGAT
AAACATAACGATCTTTGTAGAAACCATCGGCGCAGCTATTTACCCGCAGGACATATCCACGCCCTCCTAC
ATCGAAGCTGAAAGCACGAGATTCTTCGCCCTCCGAGAGCTGCATCAGGTCGGAGACGCTGTCGAACTTT
TCGATCAGAAACTTCTCGACAGACGTCGCGGTGAGTTCAGGCTTTTTACCCATGGTTGTTTATGTTCGGA
TGTGATGTGAGAACTGTATCCTAGCAAGATTTTAAAAGGAAGTATATGAAAGAAGAACCTCAGTGGCAAA
TCCTAACCTTTTATATTTCTCTACAGGGGCGCGGCGTGGGGACAATTCAACGCGTCTGTGAGGGGAGCGT
TTCCCTGCTCGCAGGTCCGCAGCGAGGAGCCGTAATTTTTGCTTCGCGCCGTGCGGCCATCAAAATGTAT
GGATGCAAATGATTATACATGGGGATGTATGGGCTAAATGTACGGGCGACAGTCACATCATGCCCCTGAG
CTGCGCACGTCAAGACTGTCAAGGAGGGTATTCTGGGCCTCCATGTCGCTGGCCGGGTGACCCGGCGGGG
ACGAGGCAAGCTAAACAGATCTGGCGCGCCTTAATTAACCCTATGCGGTGTGAAATACCGCACAGTCTAG
AATAACTTCGTATAATGTATGCTATACGAAGTTATCAGTCGACTACCCATACGATGTTCCTGACTATGCG
TGTACATAAGCGGCCGCGAATTCAATTCGAGCTCGGTACCCGGGGATCCTCTAGAGTCGACCTGCAGGCA
TGCAAGCTTTTGTTCCCTTTAGTGAGGGTTAATTCCGAGCTTGGCGTAATCATGGTCATAGCTGTTTCCT
GTGTGAAATTGTTATCCGCTCACAATTCCACACAACATACGAGCCGGAAGCATAAAGTGTAAAGCCTGGG
GTGCCTAATGAGTGAGCTAACTCACATTAATTGCGTTGCGCTCACTGCCCGCTTTCCAGTCGGGAAACCT
GTCGTGCCAGCTGCATTAATGAATCGGCCAACGCGCGGGGAGAGGCGGTTTGCGTATTGGGCGCTCTTCC
GCTTCCTCGCTCACTGACTCGCTGCGCTCGGTCGTTCGGCTGCGGCGAGCGGTATCAGCTCACTCAAAGG
CGGTAATACGGTTATCCACAGAATCAGGGGATAACGCAGGAAAGAACATGTGAGCAAAAGGCCAGCAAAA
GGCCAGGAACCGTAAAAAGGCCGCGTTGCTGGCGTTTTTCCATAGGCTCCGCCCCCCTGACGAGCATCAC
AAAAATCGACGCTCAAGTCAGAGGTGGCGAAACCCGACAGGACTATAAAGATACCAGGCGTTTCCCCCTG
GAAGCTCCCTCGTGCGCTCTCCTGTTCCGACCCTGCCGCTTACCGGATACCTGTCCGCCTTTCTCCCTTC
GGGAAGCGTGGCGCTTTCTCATAGCTCACGCTGTAGGTATCTCAGTTCGGTGTAGGTCGTTCGCTCCAAG
CTGGGCTGTGTGCACGAACCCCCCGTTCAGCCCGACCGCTGCGCCTTATCCGGTAACTATCGTCTTGAGT
CCAACCCGGTAAGACACGACTTATCGCCACTGGCAGCAGCCACTGGTAACAGGATTAGCAGAGCGAGGTA
TGTAGGCGGTGCTACAGAGTTCTTGAAGTGGTGGCCTAACTACGGCTACACTAGAAGGACAGTATTTGGT
ATCTGCGCTCTGCTGAAGCCAGTTACCTTCGGAAAAAGAGTTGGTAGCTCTTGATCCGGCAAACAAACCA
CCGCTGGTAGCGGTGGTTTTTTTGTTTGCAAGCAGCAGATTACGCGCAGAAAAAAAGGATCTCAAGAAGA
TCCTTTGATCTTTTCTACGGGGTCTGACGCTCAGTGGAACGAAAACTCACGTTAAGGGATTTTGGTCATG
AGATTATCAAAAAGGATCTTCACCTAGATCCTTTTAAATTAAAAATGAAGTTTTAAATCAATCTAAAGTA
TATATGAGTAAACTTGGTCTGACAGTTACCAATGCTTAATCAGTGAGGCACCTATCTCAGCGATCTGTCT
ATTTCGTTCATCCATAGTTGCCTGACTCCCCGTCGTGTAGATAACTACGATACGGGAGGGCTTACCATCT
GGCCCCAGTGCTGCAATGATACCGCGAGACCCACGCTCACCGGCTCCAGATTTATCAGCAATAAACCAGC
CAGCCGGAAGGGCCGAGCGCAGAAGTGGTCCTGCAACTTTATCCGCCTCCATCCAGTCTATTAATTGTTG
CCGGGAAGCTAGAGTAAGTAGTTCGCCAGTTAATAGTTTGCGCAACGTTGTTGCCATTGCTACAGGCATC
GTGGTGTCACGCTCGTCGTTTGGTATGGCTTCATTCAGCTCCGGTTCCCAACGATCAAGGCGAGTTACAT
GATCCCCCATGTTGTGCAAAAAAGCGGTTAGCTCCTTCGGTCCTCCGATCGTTGTCAGAAGTAAGTTGGC
CGCAGTGTTATCACTCATGGTTATGGCAGCACTGCATAATTCTCTTACTGTCATGCCATCCGTAAGATGC
TTTTCTGTGACTGGTGAGTACTCAACCAAGTCATTCTGAGAATAGTGTATGCGGCGACCGAGTTGCTCTT
GCCCGGCGTCAATACGGGATAATACCGCGCCACATAGCAGAACTTTAAAAGTGCTCATCATTGGAAAACG
TTCTTCGGGGCGAAAACTCTCAAGGATCTTACCGCTGTTGAGATCCAGTTCGATGTAACCCACTCGTGCA
CCCAACTGATCTTCAGCATCTTTTACTTTCACCAGCGTTTCTGGGTGAGCAAAAACAGGAAGGCAAAATG
CCGCAAAAAAGGGAATAAGGGCGACACGGAAATGTTGAATACTCATACTCTTCCTTTTTCAATATTATTG
AAGCATTTATCAGGGTTATTGTCTCATGAGCGGATACATATTTGAATGTATTTAGAAAAATAAACAAATA
GGGGTTCCGCGCACATTTCCCCGAAAAGTGCCACCTGACGTCTAAGAAACCATTATTATCATGACATTAA
CCTATAAAAATAGGCGTATCACGAGGCCCTTTCGTC
Features (pLannotate 1.2.2; 23 found; start..end, strand, type, name):
    137..235     +  misc_feature   bom (fragment): basis of mobility region from pBR322
    236..691     -  rep_origin     f1 ori (sequence partly withheld): f1 bacteriophage origin of replication; arrow indicates direction of (+) strand synthesis
    699..856     -  CDS            lacZα (fragment): LacZα fragment of β-galactosidase; lacZ fragment
    859..877     +  promoter       T7 promoter: promoter for bacteriophage T7 RNA polymerase
    931..964     -  protein_bind   loxP: Cre-mediated recombination occurs in the 8-bp core sequence (GCATACAT). Cre recombinase
    973..1005    +  CDS            T7 tag (gene 10 leader): leader peptide from bacteriophage T7 gene 10 promotes efficient translation in E. coli
   1026..1213    +  terminator     ADH1 terminator: S. cerevisiae ADH1; transcription terminator for the S. cerevisiae alcohol dehydrogenase 1 (ADH1) gene
   1247..1270    +  misc_feature   bom (fragment): basis of mobility region from pBR322
   1333..1530    -  terminator     TEF terminator: Ashbya gossypii TEF terminator
   1333..2908    -  gene           hphMX6: yeast selectable marker conferring hygromycin resistance
   2973..2996    +  misc_feature   bom (fragment): basis of mobility region from pBR322
   3003..3036    -  protein_bind   loxP: Cre-mediated recombination occurs in the 8-bp core sequence (GCATACAT). Cre recombinase
   3045..3071    +  CDS            3xHA (fragment): three tandem HA epitope tags
   3095..3150    +  misc_feature   MCS: pUC18/19 multiple cloning site
   3157..3175    -  promoter       T3 promoter: promoter for bacteriophage T3 RNA polymerase
   3220..3236    -  protein_bind   lac operator: The lac repressor binds to the lac operator to inhibit transcription in E. coli. This inhibition can be relieved by adding lactose or isopropyl-β-D-thiogalactopyranoside (IPTG). lac repressor encoded by lacI
   3244..3274    -  promoter       lac promoter: promoter for the E. coli lac operon
   3289..3310    -  protein_bind   CAP binding site: CAP binding activates transcription in the presence of cAMP. E. coli catabolite activator protein
   3323..3415    -  CDS            lacI (fragment): lac repressor; lacI; The lac repressor binds to the lac operator to inhibit transcription in E. coli. This inhibition can be relieved by adding lactose or isopropyl-β-D-thiogalactopyranoside (IPTG).
   3598..4186    -  rep_origin     ori: high-copy-number ColE1/pMB1/pBR322/pUC origin of replication
   4357..5217    -  CDS            AmpR: β-lactamase; bla; confers resistance to ampicillin, carbenicillin, and related antibiotics
   5218..5322    -  promoter       AmpR promoter: bla
   5417..35      +  CDS            rop (fragment) (across the origin): Rop protein, which maintains plasmids at low copy number; rop
