[The description below was written by a language model from this plasmid's Addgene catalogue record and pLannotate feature annotations shown in this document.]
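Description:
pTW081 is a 5.4 kb bacterial template plasmid carrying a Recombination-Induced Tag Exchange (RITE) cassette that switches a protein's epitope tag from T7 to HA. The catalogue lists the backbone as unknown, but the annotated features (f1 ori, interrupted lacZα, flanking T7 and T3 phage promoters, lac promoter/operator, M13 sequencing primer sites) are typical of a pBluescript-style phagemid cloning vector. It is maintained in E. coli through a high-copy ColE1/pUC-type origin and selected with ampicillin via the β-lactamase gene. The short bom, rop and lacI fragments called by the annotation software are probably incidental matches or backbone remnants.

The cassette itself has no promoter, consistent with a design in which it is fused in frame to the 3′ end of a gene of interest and expressed from that gene's own regulatory sequences. In order, it contains a loxP site, a T7 epitope tag, the S. cerevisiae ADH1 terminator, the hphMX6 hygromycin-resistance marker (in the opposite orientation, with the Ashbya gossypii TEF terminator), a second loxP site in the same orientation as the first, and an HA tag, annotated as a partial match to 3xHA. Before recombination, the tagged protein ends in the T7 epitope and transcription stops at the ADH1 terminator. Cre-mediated excision between the two loxP sites removes the T7 tag, terminator and hygromycin marker, so that protein made afterwards carries HA instead. Because the switch is permanent and genetic, old (T7-tagged) and newly synthesised (HA-tagged) protein can be distinguished and followed. The yeast terminator and marker indicate use in budding yeast, with hygromycin selecting for integrants and for unswitched cells. The depositor notes that the sequence discrepancies between their record and the repository's have no functional consequence.
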