Addgene plasmid #64755: pTW081
Purpose: Recombination-Induced Tag Exchange (RITE) Cassette, T7 to an HA epitope tag, Hygro selection
Depositing lab: Fred van Leeuwen. Depositing organization: Netherlands Cancer Institute. Publication: Recombination-induced tag exchange to track old and new proteins. Verzijlbergen KF, Menendez-Benito V, van Welsem T, van Deventer SJ, Lindstrom DL, Ovaa H, Neefjes J, Gottschling DE, van Leeuwen F. Proc Natl Acad Sci U S A. 2010 Jan 5;107(1):64-8. doi: 10.1073/pnas.0911164107. Epub 2009 Dec 14. PubMed 20018668.
Backbone
  Vector backbone: unknown
  Vector type: RITE cassette
Growth in bacteria
  Bacterial resistance: Ampicillin, 100 μg/mL
  Growth temperature: 37°C
  Growth strain: DH5alpha
  Copy number: Unknown
Gene/Insert
  Gene/Insert name: RITE cassette
  Species: Synthetic
  Promoter: none
  Cloning method: Unknown
  Sequencing primers: 5′ M13-F20; 3′ M13R
Terms and licenses: Academic/Nonprofit Terms; Industry Terms: Not Available to Industry
Depositor comments: The discrepancies between the depositor's sequence and Addgene’s sequences have no functional consequences.
How to cite: pTW081 was a gift from Fred van Leeuwen (Addgene plasmid # 64755 ; http://n2t.net/addgene:64755 ; RRID:Addgene_64755)
