>Addgene plasmid #64755 | pTW081 | addgene partial sequence | sequence record 113675 | M13pUC-Fwd 5'-CCCAGTCACGACGTTGTAAAACG-3'
ATAGGGCGAATTGGGCCCAATGCATTGGCGCCGCGGCCGCGGTGGATCTGGTGGATCTATAACTTCGTAT
AATGTATGCTATACGAAGTTATCAGGTACCATGGCAAGCATGACTGGTGGACAGCAAATGGGTACTAGTT
AACTTCTAAATAAGCGAATTTCTTATGATTTATGATTTTTATTATTAAATAAGTTATAAAAAAAATAAGT
GTATACAAATTTTAAAGTGACTCTTAGGTTTTAAAACGAAAATTCTTATTCTTGAGTAACTCTTTCCTGT
AGGTCAGGTTGCTTTCTCAGGTATAGTATGAGGTCGCTCTTATTGACCACACCTCTACCGGCAGATCCGC
TAGGGATAACAGGGTAAGGATCCGCATTGTACTGAGAGTGCACCATAATCATCGATGAATTCGAGCTCGT
TTTCGACACTGGATGGCGGCGTTAGTATCGAATCGACAGCAGTATAGCGACCAGCATTCACATACGATTG
ACGCATGATATTACTTTCTGCGCACTTAACTTCGCATCTGGGCAGATGATGTCGAGGCGAAAAAAAATAT
AAATCACGCTAACATTTGATTAAAATAGAACAACTACAATATAAAAAAACTATACAAATGACAAGTTCTT
GAAAACAAGAATCTTTTTATTGTCAGTACTGATTATTCCTTTGCCCTCGGACGAGTGCTGGGGCGTCGGT
TTCCACTATCGGCGAGTACTTCTACACAGCCATCGGTCCAGACGGCCGCGCTTCTGCGGGCGATTTGTGT
ACGCCCGACAGTCCCGGCTCCGGATCGGACGATTGCGTCGCATCGACCCTGCGCCCAAGCTGCATCATCG
AAATTGCCGTCAACCAAGCTCTGATAGAGTTGGTCAAGACCAATGCGGAGCATATACGCCCGGAGCCGCG
GCGATCCTGCAAGCTC
