>Addgene plasmid #64755 | pTW081 | addgene partial sequence | sequence record 113679 | M13pUC-Rev 5'-AGCGGATAACAATTTCACACAGG-3'
AGCTCGGAATTAACCCTCACTAAAGGGAACAAAAGCTTGCATGCCTGCAGGTCGACTCTAGAGGATCCCC
GGGTACCGAGCTCGAATTCGCGGCCGCTTATGTACACGCATAGTCAGGAACATCGTATGGGTAGTCGACT
GATAACTTCGTATAGCATACATTATACGAAGTTATTCTAGACTGTGCGGTATTTCACACCGCATAGGGTT
AATTAAGGCGCGCCAGATCTGTTTAGCTTGCCTCGTCCCCGCCGGGTCACCCGGCCAGCGACATGGAGGC
CCAGAATACCCTCCTTGACAGTCTTGACGTGCGCAGCTCAGGGGCATGATGTGACTGTCGCCCGTACATT
TAGCCCATACATCCCCATGTATAATCATTTGCATCCATACATTTTGATGGCCGCACGGCGCGAAGCAAAA
ATTACGGCTCCTCGCTGCGGACCTGCGAGCAGGGAAACGCTCCCCTCACAGACGCGTTGAATTGTCCCCA
CGCCGCGCCCCTGTAGAGAAATATAAAAGGTTAGGATTTGCCACTGAGGTTCTTCTTTCATATACTTCCT
TTTAAAATCTTGCTAGGATACAGTTCTCACATCACATCCGAACATAAACAACCATGGGTAAAAAGCCTGA
ACTCACCGCGACGTCTGTCGAGAAGTTTCTGATCGAAAAGTTCGACAGCGTCTCCGACCTGATGCAGCTC
TCGGAGGGCGAAGAATCTCGTGCTTTCAGCTTCGATGTAGGAGGGCGTGGATATGTCCTGCGGGTAAATA
GCTGCGCCGATGGTTTCTACAAAGATCGTTATGTTTATCGGCACTTTGCATCGGCCGCGCTCCCGATTCC
GGAAGTGCTTGACATTGGGGAATTCAGCGAGAGCCTGACCTATTGCATCTCCCGCCGTGCACAGGGTGTC
ACGTTGCAAGACCTGCCTGAAACCGAACTGCCCGCTGTTCTGCAGCCGGTCGCGGAGGCCATGG
